>Addgene plasmid #99716 | pRK5 Flag-RagA(Q66L) | addgene full sequence | sequence record 197066 | Addgene NGS Result
TAATGTGAGTTAGCTCACTCATTAGGCACCCCAGGCTTTACACTTTATGCTTCCGGCTCGTATGTTGTGT
GGAATTGTGAGCGGATAACAATTTCACACAGGAAACAGCTATGACATGATTACGAATTAATTCGAGCTCG
CCCGACATTGATTATTGACTAGTTATTAATAGTAATCAATTACGGGGTCATTAGTTCATAGCCCATATAT
GGAGTTCCGCGTTACATAACTTACGGTAAATGGCCCGCCTGGCTGACCGCCCAACGACCCCCGCCCATTG
ACGTCAATAATGACGTATGTTCCCATAGTAACGCCAATAGGGACTTTCCATTGACGTCAATGGGTGGAGT
ATTTACGGTAAACTGCCCACTTGGCAGTACATCAAGTGTATCATATGCCAAGTACGCCCCCTATTGACGT
CAATGACGGTAAATGGCCCGCCTGGCATTATGCCCAGTACATGACCTTATGGGACTTTCCTACTTGGCAG
TACATCTACGTATTAGTCATCGCTATTACCATGGTGATGCGGTTTTGGCAGTACATCAATGGGCGTGGAT
AGCGGTTTGACTCACGGGGATTTCCAAGTCTCCACCCCATTGACGTCAATGGGAGTTTGTTTTGGCACCA
AAATCAACGGGACTTTCCAAAATGTCGTAACAACTCCGCCCCATTGACGCAAATGGGCGGTAGGCGTGTA
CGGTGGGAGGTCTATATAAGCAGAGCTCGTTTAGTGAACCGTCAGATCGCCTGGAGACGCCATCCACGCT
GTTTTGACCTCCATAGAAGACACCGGGACCGATCCAGCCTCCGCGGCCGGGAACGGTGCATTGGAACGCG
GATTCCCCGTGCCAAGAGTGACGTAAGTACCGCCTATAGAGTCTATAGGCCCACCCCCTTGGCTTCGTTA
GAACGCGGCTACAATTAATACATAACCTTATGTATCATACACATACGATTTAGGTGACACTATAGAATAA
CATCCACTTTGCCTTTCTCTCCACAGGTGTCCACTCCCAGGTCCAACTGCACCTCGGTTCTATCGATTGA
ATTCACCATGGAAATGGACTACAAGGATGACGATGACAAGGGTGGTGGTGGTGGTGCGTCGACGATGCCA
AATACAGCCATGAAGAAAAAGGTGCTGCTGATGGGGAAGAGCGGGTCGGGGAAGACCAGCATGAGGTCGA
TAATCTTCGCCAATTACATTGCTCGCGACACCCGGCGCCTGGGGGCCACCATTGACGTGGAACACTCCCA
CGTCCGATTCCTAGGGAACCTGGTGCTGAACCTGTGGGACTGTGGCGGTCTGGACACCTTCATGGAAAAT
TACTTCACCAGCCAGCGAGACAATATCTTCCGTAACGTGGAAGTTTTGATTTACGTGTTTGACGTGGAGA
GCCGCGAACTGGAAAAGGACATGCATTATTACCAGTCGTGTCTGGAGGCCATCCTCCAGAACTCTCCTGA
CGCCAAAATCTTCTGCCTGGTGCACAAAATGGATCTGGTTCAGGAGGATCAGCGTGACCTGATTTTTAAA
GAGCGAGAGGAAGACCTGAGGCGTCTGTCTCGCCCGCTGGAGTGTGCTTGTTTTCGAACGTCCATCTGGG
ATGAGACGCTCTACAAAGCCTGGTCCAGCATCGTCTACCAGCTGATTCCCAACGTTCAGCAGCTGGAGAT
GAACCTCAGGAATTTTGCCCAAATCATTGAGGCCGATGAAGTTCTGCTGTTCGAAAGAGCTACATTCTTG
GTTATTTCCCACTACCAGTGCAAAGAGCAGCGCGACGTCCACCGGTTTGAGAAGATCAGCAACATCATCA
AACAGTTCAAGCTGAGCTGCAGTAAATTGGCCGCTTCCTTCCAGAGCATGGAAGTTAGGAATTCCAACTT
CGCTGCTTTCATCGACATCTTCACCTCAAATACGTACGTGATGGTGGTCATGTCAGATCCGTCGATCCCT
TCTGCGGCCACTCTGATCAACATTCGCAATGCCCGGAAACACTTTGAGAAGCTGGAGAGAGTGGATGGCC
CCAAGCACAGTCTCCTTATGCGTTGAGCGGCCGCTAAGTAAGTAAGGATCCCCAGCTTGGCCGCCATGGC
CCAACTTGTTTATTGCAGCTTATAATGGTTACAAATAAAGCAATAGCATCACAAATTTCACAAATAAAGC
ATTTTTTTCACTGCATTCTAGTTGTGGTTTGTCCAAACTCATCAATGTATCTTATCATGTCTGGATCGGG
AATTAATTCGGCGCAGCACCATGGCCTGAAATAACCTCTGAAAGAGGAACTTGGTTAGGTACCTTCTGAG
GCGGAAAGAACCAGCTGTGGAATGTGTGTCAGTTAGGGTGTGGAAAGTCCCCAGGCTCCCCAGCAGGCAG
AAGTATGCAAAGCATGCATCTCAATTAGTCAGCAACCAGGTGTGGAAAGTCCCCAGGCTCCCCAGCAGGC
AGAAGTATGCAAAGCATGCATCTCAATTAGTCAGCAACCATAGTCCCGCCCCTAACTCCGCCCATCCCGC
CCCTAACTCCGCCCAGTTCCGCCCATTCTCCGCCCCATGGCTGACTAATTTTTTTTATTTATGCAGAGGC
CGAGGCCGCCTCGGCCTCTGAGCTATTCCAGAAGTAGTGAGGAGGCTTTTTTGGAGGCCTAGGCTTTTGC
AAAAAGCTGTTAACAGCTTGGCACTGGCCGTCGTTTTACAACGTCGTGACTGGGAAAACCCTGGCGTTAC
CCAACTTAATCGCCTTGCAGCACATCCCCCTTTCGCCAGCTGGCGTAATAGCGAAGAGGCCCGCACCGAT
CGCCCTTCCCAACAGTTGCGCAGCCTGAATGGCGAATGGCGCCTGATGCGGTATTTTCTCCTTACGCATC
TGTGCGGTATTTCACACCGCATA
[142 nt withheld, positions 2894-3035]
C
[141 nt withheld, positions 3037-3177]
CCTTTGACGTTGGAGTCCACGTTCTTT
[37 nt withheld, positions 3205-3241]
ACCCTATCTCGGGCTATTCTTTTGATTTATAAGGGATTTTGCCGATTTCGGCCTATTGGTTAAAAAATGA
GCTGATTTAACAAAAATTTAACGCGAATTTTAACAAAATATTAACGTTTACAATTTTATGGTGCACTCTC
AGTACAATCTGCTCTGATGCCGCATAGTTAAGCCAGCCCCGACACCCGCCAACACCCGCTGACGCGCCCT
GACGGGCTTGTCTGCTCCCGGCATCCGCTTACAGACAAGCTGTGACCGTCTCCGGGAGCTGCATGTGTCA
GAGGTTTTCACCGTCATCACCGAAACGCGCGAGACGAAAGGGCCTCGTGATACGCCTATTTTTATAGGTT
AATGTCATGATAATAATGGTTTCTTAGACGTCAGGTGGCACTTTTCGGGGAAATGTGCGCGGAACCCCTA
TTTGTTTATTTTTCTAAATACATTCAAATATGTATCCGCTCATGAGACAATAACCCTGATAAATGCTTCA
ATAATATTGAAAAAGGAAGAGTATGAGTATTCAACATTTCCGTGTCGCCCTTATTCCCTTTTTTGCGGCA
TTTTGCCTTCCTGTTTTTGCTCACCCAGAAACGCTGGTGAAAGTAAAAGATGCTGAAGATCAGTTGGGTG
CACGAGTGGGTTACATCGAACTGGATCTCAACAGCGGTAAGATCCTTGAGAGTTTTCGCCCCGAAGAACG
TTTTCCAATGATGAGCACTTTTAAAGTTCTGCTATGTGGCGCGGTATTATCCCGTATTGACGCCGGGCAA
GAGCAACTCGGTCGCCGCATACACTATTCTCAGAATGACTTGGTTGAGTACTCACCAGTCACAGAAAAGC
ATCTTACGGATGGCATGACAGTAAGAGAATTATGCAGTGCTGCCATAACCATGAGTGATAACACTGCGGC
CAACTTACTTCTGACAACGATCGGAGGACCGAAGGAGCTAACCGCTTTTTTGCACAACATGGGGGATCAT
GTAACTCGCCTTGATCGTTGGGAACCGGAGCTGAATGAAGCCATACCAAACGACGAGCGTGACACCACGA
TGCCTGTAGCAATGGCAACAACGTTGCGCAAACTATTAACTGGCGAACTACTTACTCTAGCTTCCCGGCA
ACAATTAATAGACTGGATGGAGGCGGATAAAGTTGCAGGACCACTTCTGCGCTCGGCCCTTCCGGCTGGC
TGGTTTATTGCTGATAAATCTGGAGCCGGTGAGCGTGGGTCTCGCGGTATCATTGCAGCACTGGGGCCAG
ATGGTAAGCCCTCCCGTATCGTAGTTATCTACACGACGGGGAGTCAGGCAACTATGGATGAACGAAATAG
ACAGATCGCTGAGATAGGTGCCTCACTGATTAAGCATTGGTAACTGTCAGACCAAGTTTACTCATATATA
CTTTAGATTGATTTAAAACTTCATTTTTAATTTAAAAGGATCTAGGTGAAGATCCTTTTTGATAATCTCA
TGACCAAAATCCCTTAACGTGAGTTTTCGTTCCACTGAGCGTCAGACCCCGTAGAAAAGATCAAAGGATC
TTCTTGAGATCCTTTTTTTCTGCGCGTAATCTGCTGCTTGCAAACAAAAAAACCACCGCTACCAGCGGTG
GTTTGTTTGCCGGATCAAGAGCTACCAACTCTTTTTCCGAAGGTAACTGGCTTCAGCAGAGCGCAGATAC
CAAATACTGTTCTTCTAGTGTAGCCGTAGTTAGGCCACCACTTCAAGAACTCTGTAGCACCGCCTACATA
CCTCGCTCTGCTAATCCTGTTACCAGTGGCTGCTGCCAGTGGCGATAAGTCGTGTCTTACCGGGTTGGAC
TCAAGACGATAGTTACCGGATAAGGCGCAGCGGTCGGGCTGAACGGGGGGTTCGTGCACACAGCCCAGCT
TGGAGCGAACGACCTACACCGAACTGAGATACCTACAGCGTGAGCTATGAGAAAGCGCCACGCTTCCCGA
AGGGAGAAAGGCGGACAGGTATCCGGTAAGCGGCAGGGTCGGAACAGGAGAGCGCACGAGGGAGCTTCCA
GGGGGAAACGCCTGGTATCTTTATAGTCCTGTCGGGTTTCGCCACCTCTGACTTGAGCGTCGATTTTTGT
GATGCTCGTCAGGGGGGCGGAGCCTATGGAAAAACGCCAGCAACGCGGCCTTTTTACGGTTCCTGGCCTT
TTGCTGGCCTTTTGCTCACATGTTCTTTCCTGCGTTATCCCCTGATTCTGTGGATAACCGTATTACCGCC
TTTGAGTGAGCTGATACCGCTCGCCGCAGCCGAACGACCGAGCGCAGCGAGTCAGTGAGCGAGGAAGCGG
AAGAGCGCCCAATACGCAAACCGCCTCTCCCCGCGCGTTGGCCGATTCATTAATGCAGCTGGCACGACAG
GTTTCCCGACTGGAAAGCGGGCAGTGAGCGCAACGCAAT
Features (pLannotate 1.2.2; 21 found; start..end, strand, type, name):
      1..22      +  protein_bind   CAP binding site: CAP binding activates transcription in the presence of cAMP. E. coli catabolite activator protein
     37..67      +  promoter       lac promoter: promoter for the E. coli lac operon
     75..91      +  protein_bind   lac operator: The lac repressor binds to the lac operator to inhibit transcription in E. coli. This inhibition can be relieved by adding lactose or isopropyl-β-D-thiogalactopyranoside (IPTG). lac repressor encoded by lacI
    144..523     +  enhancer       CMV enhancer: human cytomegalovirus immediate early enhancer
    524..727     +  promoter       CMV promoter: human cytomegalovirus (CMV) immediate early promoter
    863..906     +  intron         CMV intron (fragment): modified intron A from human cytomegalovirus
    958..976     +  promoter       SP6 promoter: promoter for bacteriophage SP6 RNA polymerase
    980..1017    +  CDS            IgH signal sequence (fragment): signal sequence from the mouse immunoglobulin heavy chain variable region
   1070..1090    +  CDS            FLAG (fragment): FLAG® epitope tag, followed by an enterokinase cleavage site
   1115..2053    +  CDS            RRAGA: RRAGA_HUMAN - Experimental evidence at protein level: Swiss-Prot protein existence level 1. (Microbial infection) May alternatively act as a cellular target for adenovirus E3-14.7K, an inhibitor of TNF-alpha functions, thereby affecting cell death. From Homo sapiens (Human).
   2103..2237    +  polyA_signal   SV40 poly(A) signal: SV40 polyadenylation signal
   2306..2663    +  promoter       SV40 promoter: SV40 enhancer and early promoter
   2682..2836    +  CDS            lacZα (fragment): LacZα fragment of β-galactosidase; lacZ fragment
   2842..2893    -  misc_feature   bom (fragment): basis of mobility region from pBR322
   2912..3292    +  rep_origin     M13 ori (sequence partly withheld): M13 bacteriophage origin of replication; arrow indicates direction of (+) strand synthesis
   3368..3417    -  misc_feature   bom (fragment): basis of mobility region from pBR322
   3519..3554    -  CDS            rop (fragment): Rop protein, which maintains plasmids at low copy number; rop
   3649..3753    +  promoter       AmpR promoter: bla
   3754..4614    +  CDS            AmpR: β-lactamase; bla; confers resistance to ampicillin, carbenicillin, and related antibiotics
   4785..5373    +  rep_origin     ori: high-copy-number ColE1/pMB1/pBR322/pUC origin of replication
   5556..5648    +  CDS            lacI (fragment): lac repressor; lacI; The lac repressor binds to the lac operator to inhibit transcription in E. coli. This inhibition can be relieved by adding lactose or isopropyl-β-D-thiogalactopyranoside (IPTG).
