[The description below was written by a language model from this plasmid's Addgene catalogue record and pLannotate feature annotations shown in this document.]
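Description:
pRK5 Flag-RagA(Q66L) is a 5,660-nt mammalian expression plasmid built on the pRK5 backbone. It is designed for transient expression of an N-terminally FLAG-tagged human RagA (gene RRAGA) carrying the Q66L substitution. It is propagated in E. coli as a high-copy plasmid through a ColE1/pUC-type origin and selected with ampicillin via the β-lactamase gene and its own promoter. The backbone also carries an M13 phage origin, which can support single-stranded DNA production. Scattered remnants of lac elements, bom, rop and lacI are vector history rather than functional parts. No mammalian selection marker is annotated, although an SV40 enhancer/early promoter region lies downstream of the expression cassette.

The expression unit consists of the human CMV immediate-early enhancer and promoter, followed by a fragment of CMV intron A and an SP6 promoter that can serve for in vitro transcription or as a sequencing primer site. The FLAG epitope then lies upstream of the RRAGA coding sequence, and the transcript ends at an SV40 polyadenylation signal. The annotation software also flags a short fragment resembling an immunoglobulin heavy-chain signal sequence upstream of the tag. The record does not indicate that this fragment has any role, and it is probably a partial match within the pRK5 leader region.

RagA is a small GTPase that functions in a heterodimer with RagC or RagD to relay amino acid availability to mTORC1. Q66L is generally used as a GTP-locked, constitutively active form. In line with the associated study on intersubunit communication within the Rag heterodimer, the plasmid suits transfection experiments on mTORC1 signalling, with the FLAG tag allowing detection and immunoprecipitation.
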