Addgene plasmid #99716: pRK5 Flag-RagA(Q66L)
Purpose: Mammalian expression of Flag-RagA(Q66L)
Depositing lab: David Sabatini & Kuang Shen. Depositing organization: Whitehead Institute for Biomedical Research. Publication: Intersubunit Crosstalk in the Rag GTPase Heterodimer Enables mTORC1 to Respond Rapidly to Amino Acid Availability. Shen K, Choe A, Sabatini DM. Mol Cell. 2017 Oct 17. pii: S1097-2765(17)30704-9. doi: 10.1016/j.molcel.2017.09.026. PubMed 29056322.
Backbone
  Vector backbone: pRK5
Growth in bacteria
  Bacterial resistance: Ampicillin, 100 μg/mL
  Growth temperature: 37°C
  Growth strain: DH5alpha
  Copy number: High Copy
Gene/Insert
  Gene/Insert name: RagA
  Mutation: Q66L
  Entrez Gene: RRAGA (a.k.a. FIP-1, FIP1, RAGA)
  Promoter: CMV
  Tag / fusion protein: Flag (N terminal on backbone)
  Cloning method: Unknown
  Sequencing primers: 5′ ATT TAG GTG ACA CTA TAG
Terms and licenses: Academic/Nonprofit Terms; Industry Terms: Not Available to Industry
How to cite: pRK5 Flag-RagA(Q66L) was a gift from David Sabatini & Kuang Shen (Addgene plasmid # 99716 ; http://n2t.net/addgene:99716 ; RRID:Addgene_99716)
